>Addgene plasmid #36050 | pT7-7 asyn S129E | depositor full sequence | sequence record 44511 | pT7-7 asyn S129E sequence 2914 bps
AAATCAATCTAAAGTATATATGAGTAAACTTGGTCTGACAGTTACCAATGCTTAATCAGTGAGGCACCTA
TCTCAGCGATCTGTCTATTTCGTTCATCCATAGTTGCCTGACTCCCCGTCGTGTAGATAACTACGATACG
GGAGGGCTTACCATCTGGCCCCAGTGCTGCAATGATACCGCGAGACCCACGCTCACCGGCTCCAGATTTA
TCAGCAATAAACCAGCCAGCCGGAAGGGCCGAGCGCAGAAGTGGTCCTGCAACTTTATCCGCCTCCATCC
AGTCTATTAATTGTTGCCGGGAAGCTAGAGTAAGTAGTTCGCCAGTTAATAGTTTGCGCAACGTTGTTGC
CATTGCTACAGGCATCGTGGTGTCACGCTCGTCGTTTGGTATGGCTTCATTCAGCTCCGGTTCCCAACGA
TCAAGGCGAGTTACATGATCCCCCATGTTGTGCAAAAAAGCGGTTAGCTCCTTCGGTCCTCCGATCGTTG
TCAGAAGTAAGTTGGCCGCAGTGTTATCACTCATGGTTATGGCAGCACTGCATAATTCTCTTACTGTCAT
GCCATCCGTAAGATGCTTTTCTGTGACTGGTGAGTACTCAACCAAGTCATTCTGAGAATAGTGTATGCGG
CGACCGAGTTGCTCTTGCCCGGCGTCAACACGGGATAATACCGCGCCACATAGCAGAACTTTAAAAGTGC
TCATCATTGGAAAACGTTCTTCGGGGCGAAAACTCTCAAGGATCTTACCGCTGTTGAGATCCAGTTCGAT
GTAACCCACTCGTGCACCCAACTGATCTTCAGCATCTTTTACTTTCACCAGCGTTTCTGGGTGAGCAAAA
ACAGGAAGGCAAAATGCCGCAAAAAAGGGAATAAGGGCGACACGGAAATGTTGAATACTCATACTCTTCC
TTTTTCAATATTATTGAAGCATTTATCAGGGTTATTGTCTCATGAGCGGATACATATTTGAATGTATTTA
GAAAAATAAACAAATAGGGGTTCCGCGCACATTTCCCCGAAAAGTGCCACCTGACGTCTAAGAAACCATT
ATTATCATGACATTAACCTATAAAAATAGGCGTATCACGAGGCCCTTTCGTCTTCAAGAATTAAAAGGAT
CTAGGTGAAGATCCTTTTTGATAATCTCATGACCAAAATCCCTTAACGTGAGTTTTCGTTCCACTGAGCG
TCAGACCCCGTAGAAAAGATCAAAGGATCTTCTTGAGATCCTTTTTTTCTGCGCGTAATCTGCTGCTTGC
AAACAAAAAAACCACCGCTACCAGCGGTGGTTTGTTTGCCGGATCAAGAGCTACCAACTCTTTTTCCGAA
GGTAACTGGCTTCAGCAGAGCGCAGATACCAAATACTGTCCTTCTAGTGTAGCCGTAGTTAGGCCACCAC
TTCAAGAACTCTGTAGCACCGCCTACATACCTCGCTCTGCTAATCCTGTTACCAGTGGCTGCTGCCAGTG
GCGATAAGTCGTGTCTTACCGGGTTGGACTCAAGACGATAGTTACCGGATAAGGCGCAGCGGTCGGGCTG
AACGGGGGGTTCGTGCACACAGCCCAGCTTGGAGCGAACGACCTACACCGAACTGAGATACCTACAGCGT
GAGCATTGAGAAAGCGCCACGCTTCCCGAAGGGAGAAAGGCGGACAGGTATCCGGTAAGCGGCAGGGTCG
GAACAGGAGAGCGCACGAGGGAGCTTCCAGGGGGAAACGCCTGGTATCTTTATAGTCCTGTCGGGTTTCG
CCACCTCTGACTTGAGCGTCGATTTTTGTGATGCTCGTCAGGGGGGCGGAGCCTATGGAAAAACGCCAGC
AACGCGGCCTTTTTACGGTTCCTGGCCTTTTGCTGGCCTTTTGCTCACATGTTCTTTCCTGCGTTATCCC
CTGATTCTGTGGATAACCGTATTACCGCCTTTGAGTGAGCTGATACCGCTCGCCGCAGCCGAACGACCGA
GCGCAGCGAGTCAGTGAGCGAGGAAGCGGAAGAGCGCCTGATGCGGTATTTTCTCCTTACGCATCTGTGC
GGTATTTCACACCGCATACAGATCTGTATGGTGCACTCTCAGTACAATCTGCTCTGATGCCGCATAGTTA
AGCCAGTATATACACTCCGCTATCGCTACGTGACTGGGTCATGGCTGCGCCCCGACACCCGCCAACACCC
GCTGACGCGCCCTGACGGGCTTGTCTGCTCCCGGCATCCGCTTACAGACAAGCTGTGACCGTCTCCGGGA
GCTGCATGTGTCAGAGGTTTTCACCGTCATCACCGAAACGCGCGAGGCCCAGCGATTCGAACTTCTGATA
GACTTCGAAATTAATACGACTCACTATAGGGAGACCACAACGGTTTCCCTCTAGAAATAATTTTGTTTAA
CTTTAAGAAGGAGATATACATATGGATGTATTCATGAAAGGACTTTCAAAGGCCAAGGAGGGAGTTGTGG
CTGCTGCTGAGAAAACCAAACAGGGTGTGGCAGAAGCAGCAGGAAAGACAAAAGAG
[192 nt withheld, positions 2507-2698]
TTGGGCAAGAATGAAGAAGGAGCCCCACAGGAAGGAATTCTGGAAGATATGCCTGTGGATCCTGACAATG
AGGCTTATGAAATGCCTGAGGAGGAAGGGTATCAAGACTACGAACCTGAAGCCTAAGAAATATCTTTGCT
CCCAGTTTCTTGAGATCTGCTGACAGATGTTCCATCCAAGCTTATCATCGATGATAAGCTGTCAAACATG
AGAATT
Features (pLannotate 1.2.2; 8 found; start..end, strand, type, name):
     42..902     -  CDS            AmpR: β-lactamase; bla; confers resistance to ampicillin, carbenicillin, and related antibiotics
    903..1007    -  promoter       AmpR promoter: bla
   1223..1811    +  rep_origin     ori: high-copy-number ColE1/pMB1/pBR322/pUC origin of replication
   2251..2288    -  CDS            rop (fragment): Rop protein, which maintains plasmids at low copy number; rop
   2322..2340    +  promoter       T7 promoter: promoter for bacteriophage T7 RNA polymerase
   2372..2394    +  RBS            RBS: efficient ribosome binding site from bacteriophage T7 gene 10 (Olins and Rangwala, 1989)
   2402..2821    +  CDS            SNCA (sequence partly withheld): SYUA_HUMAN - Also known as NACP, PARK1. Experimental evidence at protein level: Swiss-Prot protein existence level 1. Neuronal protein that plays several roles in synaptic activity such as regulation of synaptic vesicle trafficking and subsequent neurotransmitter release. Participates as a monomer in synaptic vesicle exocytosis by enhancing vesicle priming, fusion and dilation of exocytotic fusion pores (PubMed:28288128, PubMed:30404828). Mechanistically, acts by increasing local Ca(2+) release from microdomains which is essential for the enhancement of ATP-induced exocytosis (PubMed:30404828)
   2885..2903    -  promoter       tet promoter (fragment): E. coli promoter for tetracycline efflux protein gene
