[The description below was written by a language model from this plasmid's Addgene catalogue record and pLannotate feature annotations shown in this document.]
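Description:
pT7-7 asyn S129E is a small bacterial expression plasmid (about 2.9 kb in total) built on the pT7-7 backbone and carrying human alpha-synuclein (SNCA) with a serine-to-glutamate substitution at residue 129. It is propagated in E. coli from a high-copy ColE1/pMB1-type origin and selected with ampicillin through the β-lactamase gene and its native bla promoter. Only short remnants of the rop gene and the tet promoter are annotated. These are vestiges of the pBR322-derived ancestry rather than functional elements, and the truncated rop fits the recorded high copy number.

The alpha-synuclein coding sequence was inserted between NdeI and HindIII sites, both of which are retained. This places its start codon just downstream of a bacteriophage T7 promoter and the efficient ribosome binding site from T7 gene 10. Transcription therefore depends on T7 RNA polymerase, so protein production requires a host strain that supplies that polymerase, while a standard cloning strain serves for maintenance. No affinity tag, fusion partner or reporter is annotated, and the annotated coding region is about the length of full-length alpha-synuclein, suggesting the protein is made untagged. No lac operator or T7 terminator appears in the feature table.

Glutamate at position 129 is a phosphomimetic change intended to imitate phosphorylation at Ser-129. The associated publication compared genuinely phosphorylated alpha-synuclein with the S129E/D mimics and their effects on fibrillation. The plasmid is thus suited to producing recombinant mutant protein for biophysical and aggregation studies relevant to Parkinson's disease research.
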