Addgene plasmid #36050: pT7-7 asyn S129E
Depositing lab: Hilal Lashuel. Depositing organization: Swiss Federal Institute of Technology (EPFL). Publication: Phosphorylation at Ser-129 but not the phosphomimics S129E/D inhibits the fibrillation of alpha-synuclein. Paleologou KE, Schmid AW, Rospigliosi CC, Kim HY, Lamberto GR, Fredenburg RA, Lansbury PT Jr, Fernandez CO, Eliezer D, Zweckstetter M, Lashuel HA. J Biol Chem. 2008 Jun 13;283(24):16895-905. Epub 2008 Mar 14. 10.1074/jbc.M800747200 PubMed 18343814.
Backbone
  Vector backbone: pT7-7
  Backbone size w/o insert (bp): 2438
  Vector type: Bacterial Expression
Growth in bacteria
  Bacterial resistance: Ampicillin, 100 μg/mL
  Growth temperature: 37°C
  Growth strain: DH5alpha
  Copy number: High Copy
Gene/Insert
  Gene/Insert name: alpha-synuclein S129E
  Species: H. sapiens (human)
  Insert size (bp): 476
  Mutation: S129E
  Entrez Gene: SNCA (a.k.a. NACP, PARK1, PARK4, PD1)
  Promoter: T7
  Cloning method: Restriction Enzyme; 5′ cloning site NdeI (not destroyed); 3′ cloning site HindIII (not destroyed)
  Sequencing primers: 5′ T7; 3′ AmpStop (TCAGGCAACTATGGATGAAC)
Terms and licenses: Academic/Nonprofit Terms; Industry Terms: Not Available to Industry
Depositor comments: Lashuel Lab Plasmid #78
How to cite: pT7-7 asyn S129E was a gift from Hilal Lashuel (Addgene plasmid # 36050 ; http://n2t.net/addgene:36050 ; RRID:Addgene_36050)
