>Addgene plasmid #36050 | pT7-7 asyn S129E | addgene partial sequence | sequence record 45249 | T7 5'-TAATACGACTCACTATAGGG-3'
TTAGAAGGAGATATACATATGGATGTATTCATGAAAGGACTTTCAAAGGCCAAGGAGGGAGTTGTGGCTG
CTGCTGAGAAAACCAAACAGGGTGTGGCAGAAGCAGCAGGAAAGACAAAAGAG
[192 nt withheld, positions 124-315]
TTGGGCAAGAATGAAGAAGGAGCCCCACAGGAAGGAATTCTGGAAGATATGCCTGTGGATCCTGACAATG
AGGCTTATGAAATGCCTGAGGAGGAAGGGTATCAAGACTACGAACCTGAAGCCTAAGAAATATCTTTGCT
CCCAGTTTCTTGAGATCTGCTGACAGATGTTCCATCCAAGCTTATCGATGATAAGCTGTCAAACATGAGA
ATTAAATCAATCTAAAGTATATATGAGTAAACTTGGTCTGACAGTTACCAATGCTTAATCAGTGAGGCAC
CTATC
